Addgene plasmid #227145: TadA-8e-eIscBn-C-HMG-D
Purpose: Vector encoding human codon-optimized enhanced-activity nOgeuIscB fusion with TadA8e and HMG-D domain in C terminus driven by CMV promoter
Depositing lab: Dali Li. Depositing organization: East China Normal University. Publication: Engineering IscB to develop highly efficient miniature editing tools in mammalian cells and embryos. Xue N, Hong D, Zhang D, Wang Q, Zhang S, Yang L, Chen X, Li Y, Han H, Hu C, Liu M, Song G, Guan Y, Wang L, Zhu Y, Li D. Mol Cell. 2024 Aug 22;84(16):3128-3140.e4. doi: 10.1016/j.molcel.2024.07.007. Epub 2024 Aug 2. PubMed 39096898.
Backbone
  Vector backbone: pcDNA3.1
Growth in bacteria
  Bacterial resistance: Ampicillin, 100 μg/mL
  Growth temperature: 37°C
  Growth strain: DH5alpha
  Copy number: High Copy
Gene/Insert
  Gene/Insert name: bpNLS-TadA-8e-linker-nOgeuIscB-v3-linker-HMG-D-bpNLS
  Species: Synthetic
  Mutation: D96R/E84R/V159R/H339A
  Promoter: CMV
  Cloning method: Gibson Cloning
  Sequencing primers: 5′ tctgaggtggagttttcccac
Terms and licenses: Academic/Nonprofit Terms; Industry Terms: Not Available to Industry
How to cite: TadA-8e-eIscBn-C-HMG-D was a gift from Dali Li (Addgene plasmid # 227145 ; http://n2t.net/addgene:227145 ; RRID:Addgene_227145)
