[The description below was written by a language model from this plasmid's Addgene catalogue record and pLannotate feature annotations shown in this document.]
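Description:
TadA-8e-eIscBn-C-HMG-D is a mammalian expression plasmid on a pcDNA3.1-derived backbone that encodes a miniature adenine base editor built around the compact RNA-guided nuclease IscB. It is propagated in E. coli as a high-copy plasmid through a ColE1/pUC-type origin and selected with ampicillin via the β-lactamase gene. The 6.8 kb sequenced record shows only a short remnant of the SV40 promoter and no annotated mammalian selection marker, so the plasmid appears suited to transient transfection rather than stable selection.

The payload is a human codon-optimized synthetic fusion driven by the CMV enhancer/promoter and terminated by the bGH polyadenylation signal; a T7 promoter sits just upstream of the coding region. According to the catalogue entry, the open reading frame reads bipartite NLS, TadA-8e (an evolved E. coli tRNA adenosine deaminase that acts on DNA), linker, an enhanced-activity OgeuIscB nickase (version 3), linker, the Drosophila HMG-D DNA-binding domain, and a second bipartite NLS. The listed mutations are D96R, E84R, V159R and H339A. The annotation tool recognised the tadA and HmgD segments, and the unannotated stretch between them corresponds in position to the IscB nickase. The C-terminal HMG-D domain, a nonspecific DNA-binding and bending module, was presumably added to improve editing activity.

The feature table also detects an EGFP coding sequence downstream of HMG-D and before the poly(A) signal. The catalogue description does not mention it, and the record does not state how it is linked to the editor. No guide (ωRNA) expression cassette is annotated, so the guide is presumably supplied from a separate construct. The plasmid is intended for A-to-G base editing in mammalian cells.
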