Features (pLannotate 1.2.2; 17 found; start..end, strand, type, name):
    132..335     +  promoter       CMV promoter: human cytomegalovirus (CMV) immediate early promoter
    377..395     +  promoter       T7 promoter: promoter for bacteriophage T7 RNA polymerase
    466..957     +  CDS            tadA: TADA_ECOLI - Also known as yfhC. Experimental evidence at protein level: Swiss-Prot protein existence level 1. Catalyzes the deamination of adenosine to inosine at the wobble position 34 of tRNA(Arg2). Essential for cell viability. From Escherichia coli (strain K12).
   2641..2868    +  CDS            HmgD (fragment): HMGD_DROME - Experimental evidence at protein level: Swiss-Prot protein existence level 1. Binds preferentially single-stranded DNA and unwinds double- stranded DNA. Prefers sites containing the sequence 5'-ttg-3'. Facilitates DNA bending. Associated with early embryonic chromatin in the absence of histone H1. From Drosophila melanogaster (Fruit fly).
   3106..3822    +  CDS            EGFP: EGFP is a basic (constitutively fluorescent) green fluorescent protein published in 1996, derived from Aequorea victoria. It is reported to be a rapidly-maturing weak dimer with moderate acid sensitivity.
   3910..4134    +  polyA_signal   bGH poly(A) signal: bovine growth hormone polyadenylation signal
   4138..4159    +  promoter       SV40 promoter (fragment): SV40 enhancer and early promoter
   4164..4180    +  misc_feature   MCS (fragment): pBluescript multiple cloning site
   4229..4245    -  protein_bind   lac operator: The lac repressor binds to the lac operator to inhibit transcription in E. coli. This inhibition can be relieved by adding lactose or isopropyl-β-D-thiogalactopyranoside (IPTG). lac repressor encoded by lacI
   4253..4283    -  promoter       lac promoter: promoter for the E. coli lac operon
   4298..4319    -  protein_bind   CAP binding site: CAP binding activates transcription in the presence of cAMP. E. coli catabolite activator protein
   4332..4424    -  CDS            lacI (fragment): lac repressor; lacI; The lac repressor binds to the lac operator to inhibit transcription in E. coli. This inhibition can be relieved by adding lactose or isopropyl-β-D-thiogalactopyranoside (IPTG).
   4607..5195    -  rep_origin     ori: high-copy-number ColE1/pMB1/pBR322/pUC origin of replication
   5366..6226    -  CDS            AmpR: β-lactamase; bla; confers resistance to ampicillin, carbenicillin, and related antibiotics
   6227..6331    -  promoter       AmpR promoter: bla
   6402..6446    -  misc_feature   bom (fragment): basis of mobility region from pBR322
   6677..131     +  enhancer       CMV enhancer (across the origin): human cytomegalovirus immediate early enhancer
>Addgene plasmid #227145 | TadA-8e-eIscBn-C-HMG-D | addgene full sequence | sequence record 453986 | Addgene NGS Result
ATATGCCAAGTACGCCCCCTATTGACGTCAATGACGGTAAATGGCCCGCCTGGCATTATGCCCAGTACAT
GACCTTATGGGACTTTCCTACTTGGCAGTACATCTACGTATTAGTCATCGCTATTACCATGGTGATGCGG
TTTTGGCAGTACATCAATGGGCGTGGATAGCGGTTTGACTCACGGGGATTTCCAAGTCTCCACCCCATTG
ACGTCAATGGGAGTTTGTTTTGGCACCAAAATCAACGGGACTTTCCAAAATGTCGTAACAACTCCGCCCC
ATTGACGCAAATGGGCGGTAGGCGTGTACGGTGGGAGGTCTATATAAGCAGAGCTGGTTTAGTGAACCGT
CAGATCCGCTAGAGATCCGCGGCCGCTAATACGACTCACTATAGGGAGAGCCGCCACCATGAAACGGACA
GCCGACGGAAGCGAGTTCGAGTCACCAAAGAAGAAGCGGAAAGTCTCTGAGGTGGAGTTTTCCCACGAGT
ACTGGATGAGACATGCCCTGACCCTGGCCAAGAGGGCACGGGATGAGAGGGAGGTGCCTGTGGGAGCCGT
GCTGGTGCTGAACAATAGAGTGATCGGCGAGGGCTGGAACAGAGCCATCGGCCTGCACGACCCAACAGCC
CATGCCGAAATTATGGCCCTGAGACAGGGCGGCCTGGTCATGCAGAACTACAGACTGATTGACGCCACCC
TGTACGTGACATTCGAGCCTTGCGTGATGTGCGCCGGCGCCATGATCCACTCTAGGATCGGCCGCGTGGT
GTTTGGCGTGAGGAACTCAAAAAGAGGCGCCGCAGGCTCCCTGATGAACGTGCTGAACTACCCCGGCATG
AATCACCGCGTCGAAATTACCGAGGGAATCCTGGCAGATGAATGTGCCGCCCTGCTGTGCGATTTCTATC
GGATGCCTAGACAGGTGTTCAATGCTCAGAAGAAGGCCCAGAGCTCCATCAACTCCGGAGGATCTAGCGG
AGGCTCCTCTGGCTCTGAGACACCTGGCACAAGCGAGAGCGCAACACCTGAAAGCAGCGGGGGCAGCAGC
GGGGGGTCAATGGCCGTGGTCTACGTGATCTCTAAGTCCGGCAAACCACTGATGCCCACCACCAGATGCG
GCCACGTGCGGATCTTGCTCAAGGAAGGCAAGGCTAGAGTGGTGGAAAGAAAGCCCTTCACCATCCAGCT
GACCTACGAGTCTGCCGAGGAAACCCAGCCTCTGGTGCTGGGCATTGACCCTGGCAGAACCAATATCGGT
ATGAGCGTGGTGACCGAGAGCGGAGAGAGCGTGTTCAACGCCCAAATCAGAACAAGAAACAAGGACGTGC
CTAAGCTGATGAAGAGAAGAAAGCAGTATAGGATGGCCCACAGAAGGCTGAAGCGGCGGTGCAAAAGACG
GCGGAGAGCCAAGGCTGCCGGCACCGCCTTCGAGGAGGGCGAAAAGCAAAGACTGCTGCCTGGCTGCTTC
AAGCCTATTACATGCAAGAGCATCCGGAACAAGGAAGCCAGATTCAACAACCGCAAGCGGCCTAGAGGAT
GGCTGACACCTACCGCCAATCACCTGCTGGTCACCCACCTGAACGTGGTTAAGAAGGTGCAGAAGATCCT
GCCCGTGGCCAAGGTGGTGCTGGAGCTGAATCGGTTCAGCTTTATGGCCATGAACAACCCCAAGGTTCAG
AGATGGCAGTACCAGCGGGGCCCTCTGTACGGCAAAGGCAGCGTGGAAGAGGCCGTGTCCATGCAGCAGG
ATGGACACTGCCTGTTTTGTAAACACGGCATCGACCACTACCACCACGTGGTCCCCAGAAGAAAGAACGG
CAGCGAGACACTGGAAAACAGAGTGGGCCTTTGTGAAGAACACCATAGACTGGTGCACACAGATAAGGAG
TGGGAGGCCAACCTGGCCAGCAAGAAGTCTGGAATGAACAAGAAATACCACGCCCTGTCTGTGCTGAACC
AGATCATCCCCTACCTGGCTGATCAGCTGGCCGATATGTTCCCCGGAAATTTCTGCGTGACAAGCGGCCA
AGACACCTATCTGTTTCGGGAAGAGCATGGCATCCCTAAGGACGCCTACCTGGACGCCTACTGCATCGCC
TGCAGCGCACTGACCGACGCCAAGAAGGTGAGCAGCCCTAAGGGCAGACCATACATGGTGCACCAGTTCA
GAAGGCATGATAGACAGGCCTGTCACAAGGCCAATCTGAACCGGAGCTACTACATGGGCGGCAAGCTCGT
TGCCACCAACCGGCACAAAGCTATGGACCAGAAAACTGACAGCCTGGAAGAGTACAGAGCCGCTCACAGC
GCCGCTGACGTGTCTAAACTGACCGTGAAGCACCCTTCTGCTCAGTACAAGGATATGAGCAGAATCATGC
CTGGCAGCATCCTGGTGAGCGGCGAGGGCAAACTGTTCACACTGAGCAGATCTGAGGGAAGAAACAAAGG
CCAGGTGAACTACTTCGTGTCCACCGAGGGCATCAAGTACTGGGCCAGAAAGTGCCAGTATCTGCGGAAC
AACGGCGGACTGCAGATCTACGTGTCCGGAGGATCTAGCGGAGGCTCCTCTGGCTCTGAGACACCTGGCA
CAAGCGAGAGCGCAACACCTGAAAGCAGCGGGGGCAGCAGCGGGGGGTCAATGAGCGACAAACCGAAACG
GCCGCTTTCTGCTTACATGCTCTGGCTGAACTCAGCACGAGAGAGCATCAAGAGAGAAAATCCCGGCATT
AAAGTCACTGAGGTGGCTAAACGCGGTGGCGAACTTTGGAGGGCAATGAAAGATAAGTCCGAGTGGGAGG
CCAAGGCAGCGAAAGCGAAGGATGACTATGACCGCGCCGTAAAAGAGTTTGAGGCAAATGGGGGTAGCAG
CGCGGCAAATGGAGGCGGCGCGAAGAAAAGGGCAAAGCCTGCTAAGAAAGTTGCTAAGAAGTCTAAAAAA
GAAGAATCAGATGAGGATGATGACGACGAGTCTGAGTCCGGAGGATCTAAAAGAACCGCCGACGGCAGCG
AATTCGAGCCCAAGAAGAAGAGGAAAGTCGGAAGCGGAGCTACTAACTTCAGCCTGCTGAAGCAGGCTGG
AGACGTGGAGGAGAACCCTGGACCTATGGTGAGCAAGGGCGAGGAGCTGTTCACCGGGGTGGTGCCCATC
CTGGTCGAGCTGGACGGCGACGTAAACGGCCACAAGTTCAGCGTGTCCGGCGAGGGCGAGGGCGATGCCA
CCTACGGCAAGCTGACCCTGAAGTTCATCTGCACCACCGGCAAGCTGCCCGTGCCCTGGCCCACCCTCGT
GACCACCCTGACCTATGGAGTGCAGTGCTTCAGCCGCTACCCCGACCACATGAAGCAGCACGACTTCTTC
AAGTCCGCCATGCCCGAAGGCTACGTCCAGGAGCGCACCATCTTCTTCAAGGACGACGGCAACTACAAGA
CCCGCGCCGAGGTGAAGTTCGAGGGCGACACCCTGGTGAACCGCATCGAGCTGAAGGGCATCGACTTCAA
GGAGGACGGCAACATCCTGGGGCACAAGCTGGAGTACAACTACAACAGCCACAACGTCTATATCATGGCC
GACAAGCAGAAGAACGGCATCAAGGTGAACTTCAAGATCCGCCACAACATCGAGGACGGCAGCGTGCAGC
TCGCCGACCACTACCAGCAGAACACCCCCATCGGCGACGGCCCCGTGCTGCTGCCCGACAACCACTACCT
GAGCACCCAGTCCGCCCTGAGCAAAGACCCCAACGAGAAGCGCGATCACATGGTCCTGCTGGAGTTCGTG
ACCGCCGCCGGGATCACTCTCGGCATGGACGAGCTGTACAAGTCTGGTGGTTCTCCCAAGAAGAAGAGGA
AAGTCTAACCGGTCATCATCACCATCACCATTGAGTTTAAACCCGCTGATCAGCCTCGACTGTGCCTTCT
AGTTGCCAGCCATCTGTTGTTTGCCCCTCCCCCGTGCCTTCCTTGACCCTGGAAGGTGCCACTCCCACTG
TCCTTTCCTAATAAAATGAGGAAATTGCATCGCATTGTCTGAGTAGGTGTCATTCTATTCTGGGGGGTGG
GGTGGGGCAGGACAGCAAGGGGGAGGATTGGGAAGACAATAGCAGGCATGCTGGGGATGCGGTGGGCTCT
ATGGCTTCTGAGGCGGAAAGAACCAGCTGGGGCTCGATACCGTCGACCTCTAGCTAGAGCTTGGCGTAAT
CATGGTCATAGCTGTTTCCTGTGTGAAATTGTTATCCGCTCACAATTCCACACAACATACGAGCCGGAAG
CATAAAGTGTAAAGCCTAGGGTGCCTAATGAGTGAGCTAACTCACATTAATTGCGTTGCGCTCACTGCCC
GCTTTCCAGTCGGGAAACCTGTCGTGCCAGCTGCATTAATGAATCGGCCAACGCGCGGGGAGAGGCGGTT
TGCGTATTGGGCGCTCTTCCGCTTCCTCGCTCACTGACTCGCTGCGCTCGGTCGTTCGGCTGCGGCGAGC
GGTATCAGCTCACTCAAAGGCGGTAATACGGTTATCCACAGAATCAGGGGATAACGCAGGAAAGAACATG
TGAGCAAAAGGCCAGCAAAAGGCCAGGAACCGTAAAAAGGCCGCGTTGCTGGCGTTTTTCCATAGGCTCC
GCCCCCCTGACGAGCATCACAAAAATCGACGCTCAAGTCAGAGGTGGCGAAACCCGACAGGACTATAAAG
ATACCAGGCGTTTCCCCCTGGAAGCTCCCTCGTGCGCTCTCCTGTTCCGACCCTGCCGCTTACCGGATAC
CTGTCCGCCTTTCTCCCTTCGGGAAGCGTGGCGCTTTCTCATAGCTCACGCTGTAGGTATCTCAGTTCGG
TGTAGGTCGTTCGCTCCAAGCTGGGCTGTGTGCACGAACCCCCCGTTCAGCCCGACCGCTGCGCCTTATC
CGGTAACTATCGTCTTGAGTCCAACCCGGTAAGACACGACTTATCGCCACTGGCAGCAGCCACTGGTAAC
AGGATTAGCAGAGCGAGGTATGTAGGCGGTGCTACAGAGTTCTTGAAGTGGTGGCCTAACTACGGCTACA
CTAGAAGAACAGTATTTGGTATCTGCGCTCTGCTGAAGCCAGTTACCTTCGGAAAAAGAGTTGGTAGCTC
TTGATCCGGCAAACAAACCACCGCTGGTAGCGGTGGTTTTTTTGTTTGCAAGCAGCAGATTACGCGCAGA
AAAAAAGGATCTCAAGAAGATCCTTTGATCTTTTCTACGGGGTCTGACACTCAGTGGAACGAAAACTCAC
GTTAAGGGATTTTGGTCATGAGATTATCAAAAAGGATCTTCACCTAGATCCTTTTAAATTAAAAATGAAG
TTTTAAATCAATCTAAAGTATATATGAGTAAACTTGGTCTGACAGTTACCAATGCTTAATCAGTGAGGCA
CCTATCTCAGCGATCTGTCTATTTCGTTCATCCATAGTTGCCTGACTCCCCGTCGTGTAGATAACTACGA
TACGGGAGGGCTTACCATCTGGCCCCAGTGCTGCAATGATACCGCGAGACCCACGCTCACCGGCTCCAGA
TTTATCAGCAATAAACCAGCCAGCCGGAAGGGCCGAGCGCAGAAGTGGTCCTGCAACTTTATCCGCCTCC
ATCCAGTCTATTAATTGTTGCCGGGAAGCTAGAGTAAGTAGTTCGCCAGTTAATAGTTTGCGCAACGTTG
TTGCCATTGCTACAGGCATCGTGGTGTCACGCTCGTCGTTTGGTATGGCTTCATTCAGCTCCGGTTCCCA
ACGATCAAGGCGAGTTACATGATCCCCCATGTTGTGCAAAAAAGCGGTTAGCTCCTTCGGTCCTCCGATC
GTTGTCAGAAGTAAGTTGGCCGCAGTGTTATCACTCATGGTTATGGCAGCACTGCATAATTCTCTTACTG
TCATGCCATCCGTAAGATGCTTTTCTGTGACTGGTGAGTACTCAACCAAGTCATTCTGAGAATAGTGTAT
GCGGCGACCGAGTTGCTCTTGCCCGGCGTCAATACGGGATAATACCGCGCCACATAGCAGAACTTTAAAA
GTGCTCATCATTGGAAAACGTTCTTCGGGGCGAAAACTCTCAAGGATCTTACCGCTGTTGAGATCCAGTT
CGATGTAACCCACTCGTGCACCCAACTGATCTTCAGCATCTTTTACTTTCACCAGCGTTTCTGGGTGAGC
AAAAACAGGAAGGCAAAATGCCGCAAAAAAGGGAATAAGGGCGACACGGAAATGTTGAATACTCATACTC
TTCCTTTTTCAATATTATTGAAGCATTTATCAGGGTTATTGTCTCATGAGCGGATACATATTTGAATGTA
TTTAGAAAAATAAACAAATAGGGGTTCCGCGCACATTTCCCCGAAAAGTGCCACCTGACGTCGACGGATC
GGGAGATCGATCTCCCGATCCCCTAGGGTCGACTCTCAGTACAATCTGCTCTGATGCCGCATAGTTAAGC
CAGTATCTGCTCCCTGCTTGTGTGTTGGAGGTCGCTGAGTAGTGCGCGAGCAAAATTTAAGCTACAACAA
GGCAAGGCTTGACCGACAATTGCATGAAGAATCTGCTTAGGGTTAGGCGTTTTGCGCTGCTTCGCGATGT
ACGGGCCAGATATACGCGTTGACATTGATTATTGACTAGTTATTAATAGTAATCAATTACGGGGTCATTA
GTTCATAGCCCATATATTGAGTTCCGCGTTACATAACTTACGGTAAATGGCCCGCCTGGCTGACCGCCCA
ACGACCCCCGCCCATTGACGTCAATAATGACGTATGTTCCCATAGTAACGCCAATAGGGACTTTCCATTG
ACGTCAATGGGTGGAGTATTTACGGTAAACTGCCCACTTGGCAGTACATCAAGTGTATC
